>Addgene plasmid #105115 | pFRETgc-2in1-CC | depositor full sequence | sequence record 199628 | pFRETgc-2in1-CC sequence 13297 bps
AAACTGAAGGCGGGAAACGACAATCTGATCCAAGCTCAAGCTAAGCTAGGACTAGCAACGACGGCCAGTG
AATTCAGGCCTCTGCAGGTCAACATGGTGGAGCACGACACTCTCGTCTACTCCAAGAATATCAAAGATAC
AGTCTCAGAAGACCAGAGGGCTATTGAGACTTTTCAACAAAGGGTAATATCGGGAAACCTCCTCGGATTC
CATTGCCCAGCTATCTGTCACTTCATCGAAAGGACAGTAGAAAAGGAAGATGGCTTCTACAAATGCCATC
ATTGCGATAAAGGAAAGGCTATCGTTCAAGATGCCTCTACCGACAGTGGTCCCAAAGATGGACCCCCACC
CACGAGGAACATCGTGGAAAAAGAAGACGTTCCAACCACGTCTTCAAAGCAAGTGGATTGATGTGATATC
TCCACTGACGTAAGGGATGACGCACAATCCCACTATCCTTCGCAAGACCCTTCCTCTATATAAGGAAGTT
CATTTCATTTGGAGAGGACCTCGAGCGCGCGTATTTTTAAACAATTACCAACAACAACAACAAACAACAA
CAACATTACATTTTACATTCTACAACTACATCTAGTCCTAGAACAAGTTTGTACAAAAAAGCTGAACGAG
AAACGTAAAATGATATAAATATCAATATATTAAATTAGATTTTGCATAAAAAACAGACTACATAATACTG
TAAAACACAACATATCCAGTCACTATGGCGGCCGCATTAGGCACCCCAGGCTTTACACTTTATGCTTCCG
GCTCGTATAATGTGTGGATTTTGAGTTAGGATCCGTCGAGATTTTCAGGAGCTAAGGAAGCTAAAATGGA
GAAAAAAATCACTGGATATACCACCGTTGATATATCCCAATGGCATCGTAAAGAACATTTTGAGGCATTT
CAGTCAGTTGCTCAATGTACCTATAACCAGACCGTTCAGCTGGATATTACGGCCTTTTTAAAGACCGTAA
AGAAAAATAAGCACAAGTTTTATCCGGCCTTTATTCACATTCTTGCCCGCCTGATGAATGCTCATCCGGA
ATTCCGTATGGCAATGAAAGACGGTGAGCTGGTGATATGGGATAGTGTTCACCCTTGTTACACCGTTTTC
CATGAGCAAACTGAAACGTTTTCATCGCTCTGGAGTGAATACCACGACGATTTCCGGCAGTTTCTACACA
TATATTCGCAAGATGTGGCGTGTTACGGTGAAAACCTGGCCTATTTCCCTAAAGGGTTTATTGAGAATAT
GTTTTTCGTCTCAGCCAATCCCTGGGTGAGTTTCACCAGTTTTGATTTAAACGTGGCCAATATGGACAAC
TTCTTCGCCCCCGTTTTCACCATGGGCAAATATTATACGCAAGGCGACAAGGTGCTGATGCCGCTGGCGA
TTCAGGTTCATCATGCCGTTTGTGATGGCTTCCATGTCGGCAGAATGCTTAATGAATTACAACAGTACTG
CGATGAGTGGCAGGGCGGGGCGTAAAGATCTGGATCCGGCTTACTAAAAGCCAGATAACAGTATGCGTAT
TTGCGCGCTGATTTTTGCGGTATAAGAATATATACTGATATGTATACCCGAAGTATGTCAAAAAGAGGTA
TGCTATGAAGCAGCGTATTACAGTGACAGTTGACAGCGACAGCTATCAGTTGCTCAAGGCATATATGATG
TCAATATCTCCGGTCTGGTAAGCACAACCATGCAGAATGAAGCCCGTCGTCTGCGTGCCGAACGCTGGAA
AGCGGAAAATCAGGAAGGGATGGCTGAGGTCGCCCGGTTTATTGAAATGAACGGCTCTTTTGCTGACGAG
AACAGGGGCTGGTGAAATGCAGTTTAAGGTTTACACCTATAAAAGAGAGAGCCGTTATCGTCTGTTTGTG
GATGTACAGAGTGATATTATTGACACGCCCGGGCGACGGATGGTGATCCCCCTGGCCAGTGCACGTCTGC
TGTCAGATAAAGTCTCCCGTGAACTTTACCCGGTGGTGCATATCGGGGATGAAAGCTGGCGCATGATGAC
CACCGATATGGCCAGTGTGCCGGTCTCCGTTATCGGGGAAGAAGTGGCTGATCTCAGCCACCGCGAAAAT
GACATCAAAAACGCCATTAACCTGATGTTCTGGGGAATATAAATGTCAGGCTCCCTTATACACAGCCAGT
CTGCAGGTCGACCATAGTGACTGGATATGTTGTGTTTTACAGTATTATGTAGTCTGTTTTTTATGCAAAA
TCTAATTTAATATATTGATATTTATATCATTTTACGTTTCTCGTTCAACTTTTCTATACAAAGTTGGTCA
ATTGTTAGGCACTAGTATGGTGAGCAAGGGCGAGGAGGATAACATGGCCATCATCAAGGAGTTCATGCGC
TTCAAGGTGCACATGGAGGGCTCCGTGAACGGCCACGAGTTCGAGATCGAGGGCGAGGGCGAGGGCCGCC
CCTACGAGGGCACCCAGACCGCCAAGCTGAAGGTGACCAAGGGTGGCCCCCTGCCCTTCGCCTGGGACAT
CCTGTCCCCTCAGTTCATGTACGGCTCCAAGGCCTACGTGAAGCACCCCGCCGACATCCCCGACTACTTG
AAGCTGTCCTTCCCCGAGGGCTTCAAGTGGGAGCGCGTGATGAACTTCGAGGACGGCGGCGTGGTGACCG
TGACCCAGGACTCCTCCCTGCAGGACGGCGAGTTCATCTACAAGGTGAAGCTGCGCGGCACCAACTTCCC
CTCCGACGGCCCCGTAATGCAGAAGAAGACCATGGGCTGGGAGGCCTCCTCCGAGCGGATGTACCCCGAG
GACGGCGCCCTGAAGGGCGAGATCAAGCAGAGGCTGAAGCTGAAGGACGGCGGCCACTACGACGCTGAGG
TCAAGACCACCTACAAGGCCAAGAAGCCCGTGCAGCTGCCCGGCGCCTACAACGTCAACATCAAGTTGGA
CATCACCTCCCACAACGAGGACTACACCATCGTGGAACAGTACGAACGCGCCGAGGGCCGCCACTCCACC
GGCGGCATGGACGAGCTGTACAAGTAATTATAAGCGGCCATGCTAGAGTCCGCAAAAATCACCAGTCTCT
CTCTACAAATCTATCTCTCTCTATTTTTCTCCAGAATAATGTGTGAGTAGTTCCCAGATAAGGGAATTAG
GGTTCTTATAGGGTTTCGCTCATGTGTTGAGCATATAAGAAACCCTTAGTATGTATTTGTATTTGTAAAA
TACTTCTATCAATAAAATTTCTAATTCCTAAAACCAAAATCCAGTGACCTAGGAGGCCTGCATGCAAGCT
TGGCGTAATCATGGTCATAGCTGTTAACTCGCACGTGCGGAGCTCCGTACCCTCTGCAGGTCAACATGGT
GGAGCACGACACTCTCGTCTACTCCAAGAATATCAAAGATACAGTCTCAGAAGACCAGAGGGCTATTGAG
ACTTTTCAACAAAGGGTAATATCGGGAAACCTCCTCGGATTCCATTGCCCAGCTATCTGTCACTTCATCG
AAAGGACAGTAGAAAAGGAAGATGGCTTCTACAAATGCCATCATTGCGATAAAGGAAAGGCTATCGTTCA
AGATGCCTCTACCGACAGTGGTCCCAAAGATGGACCCCCACCCACGAGGAACATCGTGGAAAAAGAAGAC
GTTCCAACCACGTCTTCAAAGCAAGTGGATTGATGTGATATCTCCACTGACGTAAGGGATGACGCACAAT
CCCACTATCCTTCGCAAGACCCTTCCTCTATATAAGGAAGTTCATTTCATTTGGAGAGGACCTCGAGCGC
GCGTATTTTTAAACAATTACCAACAACAACAACAAACAACAACAACATTACATTTTACATTCTACAACTA
CATCTAGTCAATTGGCAACTTTGTATAATAAAGTTGAACGAGAAACGTAAAATGATATAAATATCAATAT
ATTAAATTAGATTTTGCATAAAAAACAGACTACATAATACTGTAAAACACAACATATCCAGTCACTATGG
CGGCCGCGGGCTCACTCATTAGGCACCCCAGGCTTTACACTTTATGCTTCCGGCTCGTATGTTGTGTGGA
ATTGTGAGCGGATAACAATTTCACACAGGAAACAGCTATGACCATGATTACCCCGTCCCTGCACGCCTGT
CGTTCAACCCTGGAAGATCCGCGTGTCCCGAGTTCTAACAGTCTGGCCGTCGTTCTGCAGCGTCGCGATT
GGGAAAACCCGGGCGTGACCCAACTGAATCGTCTGGCGGCCCATCCGCCGTTTGCGTCGTGGCGTAACTC
AGAAGAAGCCCGTACCGACCGTCCGTCTCAACAACTGCGCTCCTAACACTATAAAAAGCTGATGCAGACG
GGGCTTTTTTCTGCAGGTCGACCATAGTGACTGGATATGTTGTGTTTTACAGTATTATGTAGTCTGTTTT
TTATGCAAAATCTAATTTAATATATTGATATTTATATCATTTTACGTTTCTCGTTCAGCTTTCTTGTACA
AAGTGGTGTCTAGGTTAGGCACTAGTATGGTGAGCAAGGGCGAGGAGCTGTTCACCGGGGTGGTGCCCAT
CCTGGTCGAGCTGGACGGCGACGTAAACGGCCACAAGTTCAGCGTGTCCGGCGAGGGCGAGGGCGATGCC
ACCTACGGCAAGCTGACCCTGAAGTTCATCTGCACCACCGGCAAGCTGCCCGTGCCCTGGCCCACCCTCG
TGACCACCCTGACCTACGGCGTGCAGTGCTTCAGCCGCTACCCCGACCACATGAAGCAGCACGACTTCTT
CAAGTCCGCCATGCCCGAAGGCTACGTCCAGGAGCGCACCATCTTCTTCAAGGACGACGGCAACTACAAG
ACCCGCGCCGAGGTGAAGTTCGAGGGCGACACCCTGGTGAACCGCATCGAGCTGAAGGGCATCGACTTCA
AGGAGGACGGCAACATCCTGGGGCACAAGCTGGAGTACAACTACAACAGCCACAACGTCTATATCATGGC
CGACAAGCAGAAGAACGGCATCAAGGTGAACTTCAAGATCCGCCACAACATCGAGGACGGCAGCGTGCAG
CTCGCCGACCACTACCAGCAGAACACCCCCATCGGCGACGGCCCCGTGCTGCTGCCCGACAACCACTACC
TGAGTACTCAGTCCAAGCTGAGCAAAGACCCCAACGAGAAGCGCGATCACATGGTCCTGCTGGAGTTCGT
GACCGCCGCCGGGATCACTCTCGGCATGGACGAGCTGTACAAGTTATAAGCGGCCATGCTAGAGTCCGCA
AAAATCACCAGTCTCTCTCTACAAATCTATCTCTCTCTATTTTTCTCCAGAATAATGTGTGAGTAGTTCC
CAGATAAGGGAATTAGGGTTCTTATAGGGTTTCGCTCATGTGTTGAGCATATAAGAAACCCTTAGTATGT
ATTTGTATTTGTAAAATACTTCTATCAATAAAATTTCTAATTCCTAAAACCAAAATCCAGTGACCTAGGA
GGGTAGATCATGAGCGGAGAATTAAGGGAGTCACGTTATGACCCCCGCCGATGACGCGGGACAAGCCGTT
TTACGTTTGGAACTGACAGAACCGCAACGTTGAAGGAGCCACTGAGCGCGGGTTTCTGGAGTTTAATGAG
CTAAGCACATACGTCAGAAACCATTATTGCGCGTTCAAAAGTCGCCTAAGGTCACTATCATCTAGCAAAT
ATTTCTTGTCAAAAATGCTCCACTGACGTTCCATAAATTCCCCTCGGTATCCAATTAGAGTCTCATATTC
ACTCTCAACTCGATCGAGGGGATCTACCATGAGTCCAGAAAGGAGACCAGCAGATATTAGGAGAGCAACC
GAAGCAGATATGCCAGCAGTTTGCACCATTGTGAACCATTACATCGAGACTTCTACAGTTAATTTTAGGA
CTGAACCTCAAGAGCCACAGGAATGGACAGATGATCTCGTGAGATTAAGGGAAAGATACCCTTGGCTTGT
TGCTGAGGTGGATGGAGAAGTTGCAGGTATTGCTTACGCAGGACCTTGGAAGGCTAGAAACGCTTATGAT
TGGACTGCTGAGTCTACCGTTTACGTGTCACCTAGACATCAAAGAACCGGACTTGGTTCAACCTTGTATA
CTCACCTTTTGAAGTCTCTTGAAGCTCAGGGATTCAAATCTGTTGTGGCTGTTATCGGTTTGCCTAATGA
TCCAAGTGTGAGAATGCATGAAGCTCTCGGATACGCACCAAGGGGTATGTTAAGAGCTGCTGGATTTAAA
CATGGTAACTGGCACGATGTTGGTTTCTGGCAGTTAGATTTCAGTTTACCAGTTCCACCAAGACCAGTGC
TTCCAGTGACCGAGATTTGACCCGGGCTAGAGTCAAGCAGATCGTTCAAACATTTGGCAATAAAGTTTCT
TAATATTGAATCCTGTTGCCGGTCTTGCGATGATTATCATATAATTTCTGTTGAATTACGTTAAGCATGT
AATAATTAACATGTAATGCATGACGTTATTTATGAGATGGGTTTTTATGATTAGAGTCCCGCAATTATAC
ATTTAATACGCGATAGAAAACAAAATATAGCGCGCAAACTAGGATAAATTATCGCGCGCGGTGTCATCTA
TGTTACTAGATCGACCGGCATGAAGCTGAGTTAACGATGTAAGTCCTCAATTCGGCGTTAATTCAGTACA
TTAAAAACGTCCGCAATGTGTTATTAAGTTGTCTAAGCGTCAATTTGTTTACACCACAATATATCCTGCC
ACCAGCCAGCCAACAGCTCCCCGACCGGCAGCTCGGCACAAAATCACCACTCGATACAGGCAGCCCATCA
GTCCGGGACGGCGTCAGCGGGAGAGCCGTTGTAAGGCGGCAGACTTTGCTCATGTTACCGATGCTATTCG
GAAGAACGGCAACTAAGCTGCCGGGTTTGAAACACGGATGATCTCGCGGAGGGTAGCATGTTGATTGTAA
CGATGACAGAGCGTTGCTGCCTGTGATCAATTCGGGCACGAACCCAGTGGACATAAGCCTGTTCGGTTCG
TAAGCTGTAATGCAAGTAGCGTATGCGCTCACGCAACTGGTCCAGAACCTTGACCGAACGCAGCGGTGGT
AACGGCGCAGTGGCGGTTTTCATGGCTTGTTATGACTGTTTTTTTGGGGTACAGTCTATGCCTCGGGCAT
CCAAGCAGCAAGCGCGTTACGCCGTGGGTCGATGTTTGATGTTATGGAGCAGCAACGATGTTACGCAGCA
GGGCAGTCGCCCTAAAACAAAGTTAAACATCATGGGGGAAGCGGTGATCGCCGAAGTATCGACTCAACTA
TCAGAGGTAGTTGGCGTCATCGAGCGCCATCTCGAACCGACGTTGCTGGCCGTACATTTGTACGGCTCCG
CAGTGGATGGCGGCCTGAAGCCACACAGTGATATTGATTTGCTGGTTACGGTGACCGTAAGGCTTGATGA
AACAACGCGGCGAGCTTTGATCAACGACCTTTTGGAAACTTCGGCTTCCCCTGGAGAGAGCGAGATTCTC
CGCGCTGTAGAAGTCACCATTGTTGTGCACGACGACATCATTCCGTGGCGTTATCCAGCTAAGCGCGAAC
TGCAATTTGGAGAATGGCAGCGCAATGACATTCTTGCAGGTATCTTCGAGCCAGCCACGATCGACATTGA
TCTGGCTATCTTGCTGACAAAAGCAAGAGAACATAGCGTTGCCTTGGTAGGTCCAGCGGCGGAGGAACTC
TTTGATCCGGTTCCTGAACAGGATCTATTTGAGGCGCTAAATGAAACCTTAACGCTATGGAACTCGCCGC
CCGACTGGGCTGGCGATGAGCGAAATGTAGTGCTTACGTTGTCCCGCATTTGGTACAGCGCAGTAACCGG
CAAAATCGCGCCGAAGGATGTCGCTGCCGACTGGGCAATGGAGCGCCTGCCGGCCCAGTATCAGCCCGTC
ATACTTGAAGCTAGACAGGCTTATCTTGGACAAGAAGAAGATCGCTTGGCCTCGCGCGCAGATCAGTTGG
AAGAATTTGTCCACTACGTGAAAGGCGAGATCACCAAGGTAGTCGGCAAATAATGTCTAGCTAGAAATTC
GTTCAAGCCGACGCCGCTTCGCGGCGCGGCTTAACTCAAGCGTTAGATGCACTAAGCACATAATTGCTCA
CAGCCAAACTATCAGGTCAAGTCTGCTTTTATTATTTTTAAGCGTGCATAATAAGCCCTACACAAATTGG
GAGATATATCATGCATGACCAAAATCCCTTAACGTGAGTTTTCGTTCCACTGAGCGTCAGACCCCGTAGA
AAAGATCAAAGGATCTTCTTGAGATCCTTTTTTTCTGCGCGTAATCTGCTGCTTGCAAACAAAAAAACCA
CCGCTACCAGCGGTGGTTTGTTTGCCGGATCAAGAGCTACCAACTCTTTTTCCGAAGGTAACTGGCTTCA
GCAGAGCGCAGATACCAAATACTGTCCTTCTAGTGTAGCCGTAGTTAGGCCACCACTTCAAGAACTCTGT
AGCACCGCCTACATACCTCGCTCTGCTAATCCTGTTACCAGTGGCTGCTGCCAGTGGCGATAAGTCGTGT
CTTACCGGGTTGGACTCAAGACGATAGTTACCGGATAAGGCGCAGCGGTCGGGCTGAACGGGGGGTTCGT
GCACACAGCCCAGCTTGGAGCGAACGACCTACACCGAACTGAGATACCTACAGCGTGAGCTATGAGAAAG
CGCCACGCTTCCCGAAGGGAGAAAGGCGGACAGGTATCCGGTAAGCGGCAGGGTCGGAACAGGAGAGCGC
ACGAGGGAGCTTCCAGGGGGAAACGCCTGGTATCTTTATAGTCCTGTCGGGTTTCGCCACCTCTGACTTG
AGCGTCGATTTTTGTGATGCTCGTCAGGGGGGCGGAGCCTATGGAAAAACGCCAGCAACGCGGCCTTTTT
ACGGTTCCTGGCCTTTTGCTGGCCTTTTGCTCACATGTTCTTTCCTGCGTTATCCCCTGATTCTGTGGAT
AACCGTATTACCGCCTTTGAGTGAGCTGATACCGCTCGCCGCAGCCGAACGACCGAGCGCAGCGAGTCAG
TGAGCGAGGAAGCGGAAGAGCGCCTGATGCGGTATTTTCTCCTTACGCATCTGTGCGGTATTTCACACCG
CATATGGTGCACTCTCAGTACAATCTGCTCTGATGCCGCATAGTTAAGCCAGTATACACTCCGCTATCGC
TACGTGACTGGGTCATGGCTGCGCCCCGACACCCGCCAACACCCGCTGACGCGCCCTGACGGGCTTGTCT
GCTCCCGGCATCCGCTTACAGACAAGCTGTGACCGTCTCCGGGAGCTGCATGTGTCAGAGGTTTTCACCG
TCATCACCGAAACGCGCGAGGCAGGGTGCCTTGATGTGGGCGCCGGCGGTCGAGTGGCGACGGCGCGGCT
TGTCCGCGCCCTGGTAGATTGCCTGGCCGTAGGCCAGCCATTTTTGAGCGGCCAGCGGCCGCGATAGGCC
GACGCGAAGCGGCGGGGCGTAGGGAGCGCAGCGACCGAAGGGTAGGCGCTTTTTGCAGCTCTTCGGCTGT
GCGCTGGCCAGACAGTTATGCACAGGCCAGGCGGGTTTTAAGAGTTTTAATAAGTTTTAAAGAGTTTTAG
GCGGAAAAATCGCCTTTTTTCTCTTTTATATCAGTCACTTACATGTGTGACCGGTTCCCAATGTACGGCT
TTGGGTTCCCAATGTACGGGTTCCGGTTCCCAATGTACGGCTTTGGGTTCCCAATGTACGTGCTATCCAC
AGGAAAGAGACCTTTTCGACCTTTTTCCCCTGCTAGGGCAATTTGCCCTAGCATCTGCTCCGTACATTAG
GAACCGGCGGATGCTTCGCCCTCGATCAGGTTGCGGTAGCGCATGACTAGGATCGGGCCAGCCTGCCCCG
CCTCCTCCTTCAAATCGTACTCCGGCAGGTCATTTGACCCGATCAGCTTGCGCACGGTGAAACAGAACTT
CTTGAACTCTCCGGCGCTGCCACTGCGTTCGTAGATCGTCTTGAACAACCATCTGGCTTCTGCCTTGCCT
GCGGCGCGGCGTGCCAGGCGGTAGAGAAAACGGCCGATGCCGGGATCGATCAAAAAGTAATCGGGGTGAA
CCGTCAGCACGTCCGGGTTCTTGCCTTCTGTGATCTCGCGGTACATCCAATCAGCTAGCTCGATCTCGAT
GTACTCCGGCCGCCCGGTTTCGCTCTTTACGATCTTGTAGCGGCTAATCAAGGCTTCACCCTCGGATACC
GTCACCAGGCGGCCGTTCTTGGCCTTCTTCGTACGCTGCATGGCAACGTGCGTGGTGTTTAACCGAATGC
AGGTTTCTACCAGGTCGTCTTTCTGCTTTCCGCCATCGGCTCGCCGGCAGAACTTGAGTACGTCCGCAAC
GTGTGGACGGAACACGCGGCCGGGCTTGTCTCCCTTCCCTTCCCGGTATCGGTTCATGGATTCGGTTAGA
TGGGAAACCGCCATCAGTACCAGGTCGTAATCCCACACACTGGCCATGCCGGCCGGCCCTGCGGAAACCT
CTACGTGCCCGTCTGGAAGCTCGTAGCGGATCACCTCGCCAGCTCGTCGGTCACGCTTCGACAGACGGAA
AACGGCCACGTCCATGATGCTGCGACTATCGCGGGTGCCCACGTCATAGAGCATCGGAACGAAAAAATCT
GGTTGCTCGTCGCCCTTGGGCGGCTTCCTAATCGACGGCGCACCGGCTGCCGGCGGTTGCCGGGATTCTT
TGCGGATTCGATCAGCGGCCGCTTGCCACGATTCACCGGGGCGTGCTTCTGCCTCGATGCGTTGCCGCTG
GGCGGCCTGCGCGGCCTTCAACTTCTCCACCAGGTCATCACCCAGCGCCGCGCCGATTTGTACCGGGCCG
GATGGTTTGCGACCGCTCACGCCGATTCCTCGGGCTTGGGGGTTCCAGTGCCATTGCAGGGCCGGCAGAC
AACCCAGCCGCTTACGCCTGGCCAACCGCCCGTTCCTCCACACATGGGGCATTCCACGGCGTCGGTGCCT
GGTTGTTCTTGATTTTCCATGCCGCCTCCTTTAGCCGCTAAAATTCATCTACTCATTTATTCATTTGCTC
ATTTACTCTGGTAGCTGCGCGATGTATTCAGATAGCAGCTCGGTAATGGTCTTGCCTTGGCGTACCGCGT
ACATCTTCAGCTTGGTGTGATCCTCCGCCGGCAACTGAAAGTTGACCCGCTTCATGGCTGGCGTGTCTGC
CAGGCTGGCCAACGTTGCAGCCTTGCTGCTGCGTGCGCTCGGACGGCCGGCACTTAGCGTGTTTGTGCTT
TTGCTCATTTTCTCTTTACCTCATTAACTCAAATGAGTTTTGATTTAATTTCAGCGGCCAGCGCCTGGAC
CTCGCGGGCAGCGTCGCCCTCGGGTTCTGATTCAAGAACGGTTGTGCCGGCGGCGGCAGTGCCTGGGTAG
CTCACGCGCTGCGTGATACGGGACTCAAGAATGGGCAGCTCGTACCCGGCCAGCGCCTCGGCAACCTCAC
CGCCGATGCGCGTGCCTTTGATCGCCCGCGACACGACAAAGGCCGCTTGTAGCCTTCCATCCGTGACCTC
AATGCGCTGCTTAACCAGCTCCACCAGGTCGGCGGTGGCCCATATGTCGTAAGGGCTTGGCTGCACCGGA
ATCAGCACGAAGTCGGCTGCCTTGATCGCGGACACAGCCAAGTCCGCCGCCTGGGGCGCTCCGTCGATCA
CTACGAAGTCGCGCCGGCCGATGGCCTTCACGTCGCGGTCAATCGTCGGGCGGTCGATGCCGACAACGGT
TAGCGGTTGATCTTCCCGCACGGCCGCCCAATCGCGGGCACTGCCCTGGGGATCGGAATCGACTAACAGA
ACATCGGCCCCGGCGAGTTGCAGGGCGCGGGCTAGATGGGTTGCGATGGTCGTCTTGCCTGACCCGCCTT
TCTGGTTAAGTACAGCGATAACCTTCATGCGTTCCCCTTGCGTATTTGTTTATTTACTCATCGCATCATA
TACGCAGCGACCGCATGACGCAAGCTGTTTTACTCAAATACACATCACCTTTTTAGACGGCGGCGCTCGG
TTTCTTCAGCGGCCAAGCTGGCCGGCCAGGCCGCCAGCTTGGCATCAGACAAACCGGCCAGGATTTCATG
CAGCCGCACGGTTGAGACGTGCGCGGGCGGCTCGAACACGTACCCGGCCGCGATCATCTCCGCCTCGATC
TCTTCGGTAATGAAAAACGGTTCGTCCTGGCCGTCCTGGTGCGGTTTCATGCTTGTTCCTCTTGGCGTTC
ATTCTCGGCGGCCGCCAGGGCGTCGGCCTCGGTCAATGCGTCCTCACGGAAGGCACCGCGCCGCCTGGCC
TCGGTGGGCGTCACTTCCTCGCTGCGCTCAAGTGCGCGGTACAGGGTCGAGCGATGCACGCCAAGCAGTG
CAGCCGCCTCTTTCACGGTGCGGCCTTCCTGGTCGATCAGCTCGCGGGCGTGCGCGATCTGTGCCGGGGT
GAGGGTAGGGCGGGGGCCAAACTTCACGCCTCGGGCCTTGGCGGCCTCGCGCCCGCTCCGGGTGCGGTCG
ATGATTAGGGAACGCTCGAACTCGGCAATGCCGGCGAACACGGTCAACACCATGCGGCCGGCCGGCGTGG
TGGTGTCGGCCCACGGCTCTGCCAGGCTACGCAGGCCCGCGCCGGCCTCCTGGATGCGCTCGGCAATGTC
CAGTAGGTCGCGGGTGCTGCGGGCCAGGCGGTCTAGCCTGGTCACTGTCACAACGTCGCCAGGGCGTAGG
TGGTCAAGCATCCTGGCCAGCTCCGGGCGGTCGCGCCTGGTGCCGGTGATCTTCTCGGAAAACAGCTTGG
TGCAGCCGGCCGCGTGCAGTTCGGCCCGTTGGTTGGTCAAGTCCTGGTCGTCGGTGCTGACGCGGGCATA
GCCCAGCAGGCCAGCGGCGGCGCTCTTGTTCATGGCGTAATGTCTCCGGTTCTAGTCGCAAGTATTCTAC
TTTATGCGACTAAAACACGCGACAAGAAAACGCCAGGAAAAGGGCAGGGCGGCAGCCTGTCGCGTAACTT
AGGACTTGTGCGACATGTCGTTTTCAGAAGACGGCTGCACTGAACGTCAGAAGCCGACTGCACTATAGCA
GCGGAGGGGTTGGATCAAAGTACTTTAAAGTACTTTAAAGTACTTTAAAGTACTTTGATCCCGAGGGGAA
CCCTGTGGTTGGCATGCACATACAAATGGACGAACGGATAAACCTTTTCACGCCCTTTTAAATATCCGAT
TATTCTAATAAACGCTCTTTTCTCTTAGGTTTACCCGCCAATATATCCTGTCAAACACTGATAGTTT
Features (pLannotate 1.2.2; 35 found; start..end, strand, type, name):
    165..509     +  promoter       CaMV 35S promoter: strong constitutive promoter from cauliflower mosaic virus
    462..508     +  promoter       minimal CaMV 35S promoter: minimal 35S promoter from cauliflower mosaic virus
    603..727     +  protein_bind   attR1: mutant version of attR; recombination site for the Gateway® LR reaction LR Clonase™
    752..782     +  promoter       lac UV5 promoter: E. coli lac promoter with an "up" mutation
    806..835     +  promoter       cat promoter (fragment): promoter of the E. coli cat gene encoding chloramphenicol acetyltransferase
    836..1495    +  CDS            CmR: chloramphenicol acetyltransferase; cat; confers resistance to chloramphenicol
   1674..1832    +  CDS            ccdA (fragment): CCDA_ECO57 - Also known as H, letA. Experimental evidence at protein level: Swiss-Prot protein existence level 1. Antitoxin component of a type II toxin-antitoxin (TA) system which inhibits the post-segregational killing (PSK) of plasmid-free cells, also referred to as a plasmid addiction system. Binds to and blocks the activity of CcdB; will also remove bound CcdB protein from the CcdB-GyrA complex by forming a CcdA-CcdB complex, a process termed rejuvenation. Functions as a transcriptional corepressor for the ccdAB operon, repression also requires CcdB (By similarity). From Escherichia coli
   1837..2139    +  CDS            ccdB: CCDB_ECOLI - Also known as G, letB, letD. Experimental evidence at protein level: Swiss-Prot protein existence level 1. Toxic component of a type II toxin-antitoxin (TA) system, functioning in plasmid maintainence. Responsible for the post- segregational killing (PSK) of plasmid-free cells, also referred to as a plasmid addiction system. Half-life of over 2 hours. Cell killing by CcdB is accompanied by filamentation, defects in chromosome and plasmid segregation, defects in cell division, formation of anucleate cells, decreased DNA synthesis and plasmid loss. Interferes with the activity of DN
   2183..2307    -  protein_bind   attR4: mutant version of attR; recombination site for the Gateway® LR reaction LR Clonase™
   2327..3034    +  CDS            mCherry: mCherry is a basic (constitutively fluorescent) red fluorescent protein published in 2004, derived from Discosoma sp.. It is reported to be a very rapidly-maturing monomer with low acid sensitivity.
   3106..3265    +  polyA_signal   CaMV poly(A) signal (fragment): cauliflower mosaic virus polyadenylation signal
   3427..3771    +  promoter       CaMV 35S promoter: strong constitutive promoter from cauliflower mosaic virus
   3724..3770    +  promoter       minimal CaMV 35S promoter: minimal 35S promoter from cauliflower mosaic virus
   3866..3989    +  protein_bind   attR3: mutant version of attR; recombination site for the Gateway® LR reaction LR Clonase™
   4024..4054    +  promoter       lac promoter: promoter for the E. coli lac operon
   4058..4080    +  protein_bind   lac operator (fragment): The lac repressor binds to the lac operator to inhibit transcription in E. coli. This inhibition can be relieved by adding lactose or isopropyl-β-D-thiogalactopyranoside (IPTG). lac repressor encoded by lacI
   4098..4313    +  CDS            lacZ (fragment): BGAL_ECOLI - Experimental evidence at protein level: Swiss-Prot protein existence level 1. From Escherichia coli (strain K12).
   4363..4487    -  protein_bind   attR2: mutant version of attR; recombination site for the Gateway® LR reaction LR Clonase™
   4507..5223    +  CDS            mEGFP: mEGFP is a basic (constitutively fluorescent) green fluorescent protein published in 2002, derived from Aequorea victoria. It has moderate acid sensitivity.
   5292..5451    +  polyA_signal   CaMV poly(A) signal (fragment): cauliflower mosaic virus polyadenylation signal
   5549..5727    +  promoter       NOS promoter: nopaline synthase promoter
   5769..6317    +  CDS            bar: PAT_STRHY - Experimental evidence at protein level: Swiss-Prot protein existence level 1. Inactivates phosphinothricin (PPT) by transfer of an acetyl group from acetyl CoA. Can also acetylate demethylphosphinothricin but not PTT or glutamate. This enzyme is an effector of phosphinothricin tripeptide (PTT or bialaphos) resistance. From Streptomyces hygroscopicus. Introduced by genetic manipulation and expressed in glufosinate-tolerant maize by Dekalb Genetics.
   6340..6592    +  terminator     NOS terminator: nopaline synthase terminator and poly(A) signal
   6697..6721    -  misc_feature   LB T-DNA repeat: left border repeat from nopaline C58 T-DNA
   6980..7003    +  promoter       Pc promoter (fragment): intI1 (promoter lies within the coding sequence); class 1 integron promoter
   7179..7235    +  CDS            GmR (fragment): gentamycin acetyltransferase; aacC1; confers resistance to gentamycin
   7246..8033    +  CDS            SmR (fragment): aminoglycoside adenylyltransferase (Murphy, 1985); aadA; confers resistance to spectinomycin and streptomycin
   8279..8867    +  rep_origin     ori: high-copy-number ColE1/pMB1/pBR322/pUC origin of replication
   9053..9193    -  misc_feature   bom: basis of mobility region from pBR322
   9295..9334    -  CDS            rop (fragment): Rop protein, which maintains plasmids at low copy number; rop
   9537..9731    -  rep_origin     pVS1 oriV: origin of replication for the Pseudomonas plasmid pVS1 (Heeb et al., 2000)
   9797..10870   -  CDS            pVS1 RepA: replication protein from the Pseudomonas plasmid pVS1 (Heeb et al., 2000)
  11299..11928   -  CDS            pVS1 StaA: stability protein from the Pseudomonas plasmid pVS1 (Heeb et al., 2000)
  12488..12889   -  CDS            Y4CG_SINFN (fragment): Protein inferred from homology: Swiss-Prot protein existence level 3. From Sinorhizobium fredii (strain NBRC 101917 / NGR234).
  13259..13283   -  misc_feature   RB T-DNA repeat: right border repeat from nopaline C58 T-DNA
