>Addgene plasmid #105115 | pFRETgc-2in1-CC | addgene full sequence | sequence record 209195 | Addgene NGS Result
AAACTGAAGGCGGGAAACGACAATCTGATCCAAGCTCAAGCTAAGCTAGGACTAGCAACGACGGCCAGTG
AATTCAGGCCTCTGCAGGTCAACATGGTGGAGCACGACACTCTCGTCTACTCCAAGAATATCAAAGATAC
AGTCTCAGAAGACCAGAGGGCTATTGAGACTTTTCAACAAAGGGTAATATCGGGAAACCTCCTCGGATTC
CATTGCCCAGCTATCTGTCACTTCATCGAAAGGACAGTAGAAAAGGAAGATGGCTTCTACAAATGCCATC
ATTGCGATAAAGGAAAGGCTATCGTTCAAGATGCCTCTACCGACAGTGGTCCCAAAGATGGACCCCCACC
CACGAGGAACATCGTGGAAAAAGAAGACGTTCCAACCACGTCTTCAAAGCAAGTGGATTGATGTGATATC
TCCACTGACGTAAGGGATGACGCACAATCCCACTATCCTTCGCAAGACCCTTCCTCTATATAAGGAAGTT
CATTTCATTTGGAGAGGACCTCGAGCGCGCGTATTTTTAAACAATTACCAACAACAACAACAAACAACAA
CAACATTACATTTTACATTCTACAACTACATCTAGTCCTAGAACAAGTTTGTACAAAAAAGCTGAACGAG
AAACGTAAAATGATATAAATATCAATATATTAAATTAGATTTTGCATAAAAAACAGACTACATAATACTG
TAAAACACAACATATCCAGTCACTATGGCGGCCGCATTAGGCACCCCAGGCTTTACACTTTATGCTTCCG
GCTCGTATAATGTGTGGATTTTGAGTTAGGATCCGTCGAGATTTTCAGGAGCTAAGGAAGCTAAAATGGA
GAAAAAAATCACTGGATATACCACCGTTGATATATCCCAATGGCATCGTAAAGAACATTTTGAGGCATTT
CAGTCAGTTGCTCAATGTACCTATAACCAGACCGTTCAGCTGGATATTACGGCCTTTTTAAAGACCGTAA
AGAAAAATAAGCACAAGTTTTATCCGGCCTTTATTCACATTCTTGCCCGCCTGATGAATGCTCATCCGGA
ATTCCGTATGGCAATGAAAGACGGTGAGCTGGTGATATGGGATAGTGTTCACCCTTGTTACACCGTTTTC
CATGAGCAAACTGAAACGTTTTCATCGCTCTGGAGTGAATACCACGACGATTTCCGGCAGTTTCTACACA
TATATTCGCAAGATGTGGCGTGTTACGGTGAAAACCTGGCCTATTTCCCTAAAGGGTTTATTGAGAATAT
GTTTTTCGTCTCAGCCAATCCCTGGGTGAGTTTCACCAGTTTTGATTTAAACGTGGCCAATATGGACAAC
TTCTTCGCCCCCGTTTTCACCATGGGCAAATATTATACGCAAGGCGACAAGGTGCTGATGCCGCTGGCGA
TTCAGGTTCATCATGCCGTTTGTGATGGCTTCCATGTCGGCAGAATGCTTAATGAATTACAACAGTACTG
CGATGAGTGGCAGGGCGGGGCGTAAAGATCTGGATCCGGCTTACTAAAAGCCAGATAACAGTATGCGTAT
TTGCGCGCTGATTTTTGCGGTATAAGAATATATACTGATATGTATACCCGAAGTATGTCAAAAAGAGGTA
TGCTATGAAGCAGCGTATTACAGTGACAGTTGACAGCGACAGCTATCAGTTGCTCAAGGCATATATGATG
TCAATATCTCCGGTCTGGTAAGCACAACCATGCAGAATGAAGCCCGTCGTCTGCGTGCCGAACGCTGGAA
AGCGGAAAATCAGGAAGGGATGGCTGAGGTCGCCCGGTTTATTGAAATGAACGGCTCTTTTGCTGACGAG
AACAGGGGCTGGTGAAATGCAGTTTAAGGTTTACACCTATAAAAGAGAGAGCCGTTATCGTCTGTTTGTG
GATGTACAGAGTGATATTATTGACACGCCCGGGCGACGGATGGTGATCCCCCTGGCCAGTGCACGTCTGC
TGTCAGATAAAGTCTCCCGTGAACTTTACCCGGTGGTGCATATCGGGGATGAAAGCTGGCGCATGATGAC
CACCGATATGGCCAGTGTGCCGGTCTCCGTTATCGGGGAAGAAGTGGCTGATCTCAGCCACCGCGAAAAT
GACATCAAAAACGCCATTAACCTGATGTTCTGGGGAATATAAATGTCAGGCTCCCTTATACACAGCCAGT
CTGCAGGTCGACCATAGTGACTGGATATGTTGTGTTTTACAGTATTATGTAGTCTGTTTTTTATGCAAAA
TCTAATTTAATATATTGATATTTATATCATTTTACGTTTCTCGTTCAACTTTTCTATACAAAGTTGGTCA
ATTGTTAGGCACTAGTATGGTGAGCAAGGGCGAGGAGGATAACATGGCCATCATCAAGGAGTTCATGCGC
TTCAAGGTGCACATGGAGGGCTCCGTGAACGGCCACGAGTTCGAGATCGAGGGCGAGGGCGAGGGCCGCC
CCTACGAGGGCACCCAGACCGCCAAGCTGAAGGTGACCAAGGGTGGCCCCCTGCCCTTCGCCTGGGACAT
CCTGTCCCCTCAGTTCATGTACGGCTCCAAGGCCTACGTGAAGCACCCCGCCGACATCCCCGACTACTTG
AAGCTGTCCTTCCCCGAGGGCTTCAAGTGGGAGCGCGTGATGAACTTCGAGGACGGCGGCGTGGTGACCG
TGACCCAGGACTCCTCCCTGCAGGACGGCGAGTTCATCTACAAGGTGAAGCTGCGCGGCACCAACTTCCC
CTCCGACGGCCCCGTAATGCAGAAGAAGACCATGGGCTGGGAGGCCTCCTCCGAGCGGATGTACCCCGAG
GACGGCGCCCTGAAGGGCGAGATCAAGCAGAGGCTGAAGCTGAAGGACGGCGGCCACTACGACGCTGAGG
TCAAGACCACCTACAAGGCCAAGAAGCCCGTGCAGCTGCCCGGCGCCTACAACGTCAACATCAAGTTGGA
CATCACCTCCCACAACGAGGACTACACCATCGTGGAACAGTACGAACGCGCCGAGGGCCGCCACTCCACC
GGCGGCATGGACGAGCTGTACAAGTAATTATAAGCGGCCATGCTAGAGTCCGCAAAAATCACCAGTCTCT
CTCTACAAATCTATCTCTCTCTATTTTTCTCCAGAATAATGTGTGAGTAGTTCCCAGATAAGGGAATTAG
GGTTCTTATAGGGTTTCGCTCATGTGTTGAGCATATAAGAAACCCTTAGTATGTATTTGTATTTGTAAAA
TACTTCTATCAATAAAATTTCTAATTCCTAAAACCAAAATCCAGTGACCTAGGAGGCCTGCATGCAAGCT
TGGCGTAATCATGGTCGCTCGCACGTGCGGAGCTCCGTACCCTCTGCAGGTCAACATGGTGGAGCACGAC
ACTCTCGTCTACTCCAAGAATATCAAAGATACAGTCTCAGAAGACCAGAGGGCTATTGAGACTTTTCAAC
AAAGGGTAATATCGGGAAACCTCCTCGGATTCCATTGCCCAGCTATCTGTCACTTCATCGAAAGGACAGT
AGAAAAGGAAGATGGCTTCTACAAATGCCATCATTGCGATAAAGGAAAGGCTATCGTTCAAGATGCCTCT
ACCGACAGTGGTCCCAAAGATGGACCCCCACCCACGAGGAACATCGTGGAAAAAGAAGACGTTCCAACCA
CGTCTTCAAAGCAAGTGGATTGATGTGATATCTCCACTGACGTAAGGGATGACGCACAATCCCACTATCC
TTCGCAAGACCCTTCCTCTATATAAGGAAGTTCATTTCATTTGGAGAGGACCTCGAGCGCGCGTATTTTT
AAACAATTACCAACAACAACAACAAACAACAACAACATTACATTTTACATTCTACAACTACATCTAGTCA
ATTGGCAACTTTGTATAATAAAGTTGAACGAGAAACGTAAAATGATATAAATATCAATATATTAAATTAG
ATTTTGCATAAAAAACAGACTACATAATACTGTAAAACACAACATATCCAGTCACTATGGCGGCCGCGGG
CTCACTCATTAGGCACCCCAGGCTTTACACTTTATGCTTCCGGCTCGTATGTTGTGTGGAATTGTGAGCG
GATAACAATTTCACACAGGAAACAGCTATGACCATGATTACCCCGTCCCTGCACGCCTGTCGTTCAACCC
TGGAAGATCCGCGTGTCCCGAGTTCTAACAGTCTGGCCGTCGTTCTGCAGCGTCGCGATTGGGAAAACCC
GGGCGTGACCCAACTGAATCGTCTGGCGGCCCATCCGCCGTTTGCGTCGTGGCGTAACTCAGAAGAAGCC
CGTACCGACCGTCCGTCTCAACAACTGCGCTCCTAACACTATAAAAAGCTGATGCAGACGGGGCTTTTTT
CTGCAGGTCGACCATAGTGACTGGATATGTTGTGTTTTACAGTATTATGTAGTCTGTTTTTTATGCAAAA
TCTAATTTAATATATTGATATTTATATCATTTTACGTTTCTCGTTCAGCTTTCTTGTACAAAGTGGTGTC
TAGGTTAGGCACTAGTATGGTGAGCAAGGGCGAGGAGCTGTTCACCGGGGTGGTGCCCATCCTGGTCGAG
CTGGACGGCGACGTAAACGGCCACAAGTTCAGCGTGTCCGGCGAGGGCGAGGGCGATGCCACCTACGGCA
AGCTGACCCTGAAGTTCATCTGCACCACCGGCAAGCTGCCCGTGCCCTGGCCCACCCTCGTGACCACCCT
GACCTACGGCGTGCAGTGCTTCAGCCGCTACCCCGACCACATGAAGCAGCACGACTTCTTCAAGTCCGCC
ATGCCCGAAGGCTACGTCCAGGAGCGCACCATCTTCTTCAAGGACGACGGCAACTACAAGACCCGCGCCG
AGGTGAAGTTCGAGGGCGACACCCTGGTGAACCGCATCGAGCTGAAGGGCATCGACTTCAAGGAGGACGG
CAACATCCTGGGGCACAAGCTGGAGTACAACTACAACAGCCACAACGTCTATATCATGGCCGACAAGCAG
AAGAACGGCATCAAGGTGAACTTCAAGATCCGCCACAACATCGAGGACGGCAGCGTGCAGCTCGCCGACC
ACTACCAGCAGAACACCCCCATCGGCGACGGCCCCGTGCTGCTGCCCGACAACCACTACCTGAGTACTCA
GTCCAAGCTGAGCAAAGACCCCAACGAGAAGCGCGATCACATGGTCCTGCTGGAGTTCGTGACCGCCGCC
GGGATCACTCTCGGCATGGACGAGCTGTACAAGTTATAAGCGGCCATGCTAGAGTCCGCAAAAATCACCA
GTCTCTCTCTACAAATCTATCTCTCTCTATTTTTCTCCAGAATAATGTGTGAGTAGTTCCCAGATAAGGG
AATTAGGGTTCTTATAGGGTTTCGCTCATGTGTTGAGCATATAAGAAACCCTTAGTATGTATTTGTATTT
GTAAAATACTTCTATCAATAAAATTTCTAATTCCTAAAACCAAAATCCAGTGACCTAGGAGGGTAGATCA
TGAGCGGAGAATTAAGGGAGTCACGTTATGACCCCCGCCGATGACGCGGGACAAGCCGTTTTACGTTTGG
AACTGACAGAACCGCAACGTTGAAGGAGCCACTGAGCGCGGGTTTCTGGAGTTTAATGAGCTAAGCACAT
ACGTCAGAAACCATTATTGCGCGTTCAAAAGTCGCCTAAGGTCACTATCATCTAGCAAATATTTCTTGTC
AAAAATGCTCCACTGACGTTCCATAAATTCCCCTCGGTATCCAATTAGAGTCTCATATTCACTCTCAACT
CGATCGAGGGGATCTACCATGAGTCCAGAAAGGAGACCAGCAGATATTAGGAGAGCAACCGAAGCAGATA
TGCCAGCAGTTTGCACCATTGTGAACCATTACATCGAGACTTCTACAGTTAATTTTAGGACTGAACCTCA
AGAGCCACAGGAATGGACAGATGATCTCGTGAGATTAAGGGAAAGATACCCTTGGCTTGTTGCTGAGGTG
GATGGAGAAGTTGCAGGTATTGCTTACGCAGGACCTTGGAAGGCTAGAAACGCTTATGATTGGACTGCTG
AGTCTACCGTTTACGTGTCACCTAGACATCAAAGAACCGGACTTGGTTCAACCTTGTATACTCACCTTTT
GAAGTCTCTTGAAGCTCAGGGATTCAAATCTGTTGTGGCTGTTATCGGTTTGCCTAATGATCCAAGTGTG
AGAATGCATGAAGCTCTCGGATACGCACCAAGGGGTATGTTAAGAGCTGCTGGATTTAAACATGGTAACT
GGCACGATGTTGGTTTCTGGCAGTTAGATTTCAGTTTACCAGTTCCACCAAGACCAGTGCTTCCAGTGAC
CGAGATTTGACCCGGGCTAGAGTCAAGCAGATCGTTCAAACATTTGGCAATAAAGTTTCTTAATATTGAA
TCCTGTTGCCGGTCTTGCGATGATTATCATATAATTTCTGTTGAATTACGTTAAGCATGTAATAATTAAC
ATGTAATGCATGACGTTATTTATGAGATGGGTTTTTATGATTAGAGTCCCGCAATTATACATTTAATACG
CGATAGAAAACAAAATATAGCGCGCAAACTAGGATAAATTATCGCGCGCGGTGTCATCTATGTTACTAGA
TCGACCGGCATGAAGCTGAGTTAACGATGTAAGTCCTCAATTCGGCGTTAATTCAGTACATTAAAAACGT
CCGCAATGTGTTATTAAGTTGTCTAAGCGTCAATTTGTTTACACCACAATATATCCTGCCACCAGCCAGC
CAACAGCTCCCCGACCGGCAGCTCGGCACAAAATCACCACTCGATACAGGCAGCCCATCAGTCCGGGACG
GCGTCAGCGGGAGAGCCGTTGTAAGGCGGCAGACTTTGCTCATGTTACCGATGCTATTCGGAAGAACGGC
AACTAAGCTGCCGGGTTTGAAACACGGATGATCTCGCGGAGGGTAGCATGTTGATTGTAACGATGACAGA
GCGTTGCTGCCTGTGATCAATTCGGGCACGAACCCAGTGGACATAAGCCTGTTCGGTTCGTAAGCTGTAA
TGCAAGTAGCGTATGCGCTCACGCAACTGGTCCAGAACCTTGACCGAACGCAGCGGTGGTAACGGCGCAG
TGGCGGTTTTCATGGCTTGTTATGACTGTTTTTTTGGGGTACAGTCTATGCCTCGGGCATCCAAGCAGCA
AGCGCGTTACGCCGTGGGTCGATGTTTGATGTTATGGAGCAGCAACGATGTTACGCAGCAGGGCAGTCGC
CCTAAAACAAAGTTAAACATCATGGGGGAAGCGGTGATCGCCGAAGTATCGACTCAACTATCAGAGGTAG
TTGGCGTCATCGAGCGCCATCTCGAACCGACGTTGCTGGCCGTACATTTGTACGGCTCCGCAGTGGATGG
CGGCCTGAAGCCACACAGTGATATTGATTTGCTGGTTACGGTGACCGTAAGGCTTGATGAAACAACGCGG
CGAGCTTTGATCAACGACCTTTTGGAAACTTCGGCTTCCCCTGGAGAGAGCGAGATTCTCCGCGCTGTAG
AAGTCACCATTGTTGTGCACGACGACATCATTCCGTGGCGTTATCCAGCTAAGCGCGAACTGCAATTTGG
AGAATGGCAGCGCAATGACATTCTTGCAGGTATCTTCGAGCCAGCCACGATCGACATTGATCTGGCTATC
TTGCTGACAAAAGCAAGAGAACATAGCGTTGCCTTGGTAGGTCCAGCGGCGGAGGAACTCTTTGATCCGG
TTCCTGAACAGGATCTATTTGAGGCGCTAAATGAAACCTTAACGCTATGGAACTCGCCGCCCGACTGGGC
TGGCGATGAGCGAAATGTAGTGCTTACGTTGTCCCGCATTTGGTACAGCGCAGTAACCGGCAAAATCGCG
CCGAAGGATGTCGCTGCCGACTGGGCAATGGAGCGCCTGCCGGCCCAGTATCAGCCCGTCATACTTGAAG
CTAGACAGGCTTATCTTGGACAAGAAGAAGATCGCTTGGCCTCGCGCGCAGATCAGTTGGAAGAATTTGT
CCACTACGTGAAAGGCGAGATCACCAAGGTAGTCGGCAAATAATGTCTAGCTAGAAATTCGTTCAAGCCG
ACGCCGCTTCGCGGCGCGGCTTAACTCAAGCGTTAGATGCACTAAGCACATAATTGCTCACAGCCAAACT
ATCAGGTCAAGTCTGCTTTTATTATTTTTAAGCGTGCATAATAAGCCCTACACAAATTGGGAGATATATC
ATGCATGACCAAAATCCCTTAACGTGAGTTTTCGTTCCACTGAGCGTCAGACCCCGTAGAAAAGATCAAA
GGATCTTCTTGAGATCCTTTTTTTCTGCGCGTAATCTGCTGCTTGCAAACAAAAAAACCACCGCTACCAG
CGGTGGTTTGTTTGCCGGATCAAGAGCTACCAACTCTTTTTCCGAAGGTAACTGGCTTCAGCAGAGCGCA
GATACCAAATACTGTCCTTCTAGTGTAGCCGTAGTTAGGCCACCACTTCAAGAACTCTGTAGCACCGCCT
ACATACCTCGCTCTGCTAATCCTGTTACCAGTGGCTGCTGCCAGTGGCGATAAGTCGTGTCTTACCGGGT
TGGACTCAAGACGATAGTTACCGGATAAGGCGCAGCGGTCGGGCTGAACGGGGGGTTCGTGCACACAGCC
CAGCTTGGAGCGAACGACCTACACCGAACTGAGATACCTACAGCGTGAGCTATGAGAAAGCGCCACGCTT
CCCGAAGGGAGAAAGGCGGACAGGTATCCGGTAAGCGGCAGGGTCGGAACAGGAGAGCGCACGAGGGAGC
TTCCAGGGGGAAACGCCTGGTATCTTTATAGTCCTGTCGGGTTTCGCCACCTCTGACTTGAGCGTCGATT
TTTGTGATGCTCGTCAGGGGGGCGGAGCCTATGGAAAAACGCCAGCAACGCGGCCTTTTTACGGTTCCTG
GCCTTTTGCTGGCCTTTTGCTCACATGTTCTTTCCTGCGTTATCCCCTGATTCTGTGGATAACCGTATTA
CCGCCTTTGAGTGAGCTGATACCGCTCGCCGCAGCCGAACGACCGAGCGCAGCGAGTCAGTGAGCGAGGA
AGCGGAAGAGCGCCTGATGCGGTATTTTCTCCTTACGCATCTGTGCGGTATTTCACACCGCATATGGTGC
ACTCTCAGTACAATCTGCTCTGATGCCGCATAGTTAAGCCAGTATACACTCCGCTATCGCTACGTGACTG
GGTCATGGCTGCGCCCCGACACCCGCCAACACCCGCTGACGCGCCCTGACGGGCTTGTCTGCTCCCGGCA
TCCGCTTACAGACAAGCTGTGACCGTCTCCGGGAGCTGCATGTGTCAGAGGTTTTCACCGTCATCACCGA
AACGCGCGAGGCAGGGTGCCTTGATGTGGGCGCCGGCGGTCGAGTGGCGACGGCGCGGCTTGTCCGCGCC
CTGGTAGATTGCCTGGCCCTAGGCCAGCCATTTTTGAGCGGCCAGCGGCCGCGATAGGCCGACGCGAAGC
GGCGGGGCGTAGGGAGCGCAGCGACCGAAGGGTAGGCGCTTTTTGCAGCTCTTCGGCTGTGCGCTGGCCA
GACAGTTATGCACAGGCCAGGCGGGTTTTAAGAGTTTTAATAAGTTTTAAAGAGTTTTAGGCGGAAAAAT
CGCCTTTTTTCTCTTTTATATCAGTCACTTACATGTGTGACCGGTTCCCAATGTACGGCTTTGGGTTCCC
AATGTACGGGTTCCGGTTCCCAATGTACGGCTTTGGGTTCCCAATGTACGTGCTATCCACAGGAAAGAGA
CCTTTTCGACCTTTTTCCCCTGCTAGGGCAATTTGCCCTAGCATCTGCTCCGTACATTAGGAACCGGCGG
ATGCTTCGCCCTCGATCAGGTTGCGGTAGCGCATGACTAGGATCGGGCCAGCCTGCCCCGCCTCCTCCTT
CAAATCGTACTCCGGCAGGTCATTTGACCCGATCAGCTTGCGCACGGTGAAACAGAACTTCTTGAACTCT
CCGGCGCTGCCACTGCGTTCGTAGATCGTCTTGAACAACCATCTGGCTTCTGCCTTGCCTGCGGCGCGGC
GTGCCAGGCGGTAGAGAAAACGGCCGATGCCGGGATCGATCAAAAAGTAATCGGGGTGAACCGTCAGCAC
GTCCGGGTTCTTGCCTTCTGTGATCTCGCGGTACATCCAATCAGCTAGCTCGATCTCGATGTACTCCGGC
CGCCCGGTTTCGCTCTTTACGATCTTGTAGCGGCTAATCAAGGCTTCACCCTCGGATACCGTCACCAGGC
GGCCGTTCTTGGCCTTCTTCGTACGCTGCATGGCAACGTGCGTGGTGTTTAACCGAATGCAGGTTTCTAC
CAGGTCGTCTTTCTGCTTTCCGCCATCGGCTCGCCGGCAGAACTTGAGTACGTCCGCAACGTGTGGACGG
AACACGCGGCCGGGCTTGTCTCCCTTCCCTTCCCGGTATCGGTTCATGGATTCGGTTAGATGGGAAACCG
CCATCAGTACCAGGTCGTAATCCCACACACTGGCCATGCCGGCCGGCCCTGCGGAAACCTCTACGTGCCC
GTCTGGAAGCTCGTAGCGGATCACCTCGCCAGCTCGTCGGTCACGCTTCGACAGACGGAAAACGGCCACG
TCCATGATGCTGCGACTATCGCGGGTGCCCACGTCATAGAGCATCGGAACGAAAAAATCTGGTTGCTCGT
CGCCCTTGGGCGGCTTCCTAATCGACGGCGCACCGGCTGCCGGCGGTTGCCGGGATTCTTTGCGGATTCG
ATCAGCGGCCGCTTGCCACGATTCACCGGGGCGTGCTTCTGCCTCGATGCGTTGCCGCTGGGCGGCCTGC
GCGGCCTTCAACTTCTCCACCAGGTCATCACCCAGCGCCGCGCCGATTTGTACCGGGCCGGATGGTTTGC
GACCGCTCACGCCGATTCCTCGGGCTTGGGGGTTCCAGTGCCATTGCAGGGCCGGCAGACAACCCAGCCG
CTTACGCCTGGCCAACCGCCCGTTCCTCCACACATGGGGCATTCCACGGCGTCGGTGCCTGGTTGTTCTT
GATTTTCCATGCCGCCTCCTTTAGCCGCTAAAATTCATCTACTCATTTATTCATTTGCTCATTTACTCTG
GTAGCTGCGCGATGTATTCAGATAGCAGCTCGGTAATGGTCTTGCCTTGGCGTACCGCGTACATCTTCAG
CTTGGTGTGATCCTCCGCCGGCAACTGAAAGTTGACCCGCTTCATGGCTGGCGTGTCTGCCAGGCTGGCC
AACGTTGCAGCCTTGCTGCTGCGTGCGCTCGGACGGCCGGCACTTAGCGTGTTTGTGCTTTTGCTCATTT
TCTCTTTACCTCATTAACTCAAATGAGTTTTGATTTAATTTCAGCGGCCAGCGCCTGGACCTCGCGGGCA
GCGTCGCCCTCGGGTTCTGATTCAAGAACGGTTGTGCCGGCGGCGGCAGTGCCTGGGTAGCTCACGCGCT
GCGTGATACGGGACTCAAGAATGGGCAGCTCGTACCCGGCCAGCGCCTCGGCAACCTCACCGCCGATGCG
CGTGCCTTTGATCGCCCGCGACACGACAAAGGCCGCTTGTAGCCTTCCATCCGTGACCTCAATGCGCTGC
TTAACCAGCTCCACCAGGTCGGCGGTGGCCCATATGTCGTAAGGGCTTGGCTGCACCGGAATCAGCACGA
AGTCGGCTGCCTTGATCGCGGACACAGCCAAGTCCGCCGCCTGGGGCGCTCCGTCGATCACTACGAAGTC
GCGCCGGCCGATGGCCTTCACGTCGCGGTCAATCGTCGGGCGGTCGATGCCGACAACGGTTAGCGGTTGA
TCTTCCCGCACGGCCGCCCAATCGCGGGCACTGCCCTGGGGATCGGAATCGACTAACAGAACATCGGCCC
CGGCGAGTTGCAGGGCGCGGGCTAGATGGGTTGCGATGGTCGTCTTGCCTGACCCGCCTTTCTGGTTAAG
TACAGCGATAACCTTCATGCGTTCCCCTTGCGTATTTGTTTATTTACTCATCGCATCATATACGCAGCGA
CCGCATGACGCAAGCTGTTTTACTCAAATACACATCACCTTTTTAGACGGCGGCGCTCGGTTTCTTCAGC
GGCCAAGCTGGCCGGCCAGGCCGCCAGCTTGGCATCAGACAAACCGGCCAGGATTTCATGCAGCCGCACG
GTTGAGACGTGCGCGGGCGGCTCGAACACGTACCCGGCCGCGATCATCTCCGCCTCGATCTCTTCGGTAA
TGAAAAACGGTTCGTCCTGGCCGTCCTGGTGCGGTTTCATGCTTGTTCCTCTTGGCGTTCATTCTCGGCG
GCCGCCAGGGCGTCGGCCTCGGTCAATGCGTCCTCACGGAAGGCACCGCGCCGCCTGGCCTCGGTGGGCG
TCACTTCCTCGCTGCGCTCAAGTGCGCGGTACAGGGTCGAGCGATGCACGCCAAGCAGTGCAGCCGCCTC
TTTCACGGTGCGGCCTTCCTGGTCGATCAGCTCGCGGGCGTGCGCGATCTGTGCCGGGGTGAGGGTAGGG
CGGGGGCCAAACTTCACGCCTCGGGCCTTGGCGGCCTCGCGCCCGCTCCGGGTGCGGTCGATGATTAGGG
AACGCTCGAACTCGGCAATGCCGGCGAACACGGTCAACACCATGCGGCCGGCCGGCGTGGTGGTGTCGGC
CCACGGCTCTGCCAGGCTACGCAGGCCCGCGCCGGCCTCCTGGATGCGCTCGGCAATGTCCAGTAGGTCG
CGGGTGCTGCGGGCCAGGCGGTCTAGCCTGGTCACTGTCACAACGTCGCCAGGGCGTAGGTGGTCAAGCA
TCCTGGCCAGCTCCGGGCGGTCGCGCCTGGTGCCGGTGATCTTCTCGGAAAACAGCTTGGTGCAGCCGGC
CGCGTGCAGTTCGGCCCGTTGGTTGGTCAAGTCCTGGTCGTCGGTGCTGACGCGGGCATAGCCCAGCAGG
CCAGCGGCGGCGCTCTTGTTCATGGCGTAATGTCTCCGGTTCTAGTCGCAAGTATTCTACTTTATGCGAC
TAAAACACGCGACAAGAAAACGCCAGGAAAAGGGCAGGGCGGCAGCCTGTCGCGTAACTTAGGACTTGTG
CGACATGTCGTTTTCAGAAGACGGCTGCACTGAACGTCAGAAGCCGACTGCACTATAGCAGCGGAGGGGT
TGGATCAAAGTACTTTAAAGTACTTTAAAGTACTTTAAAGTACTTTGATCCCGAGGGGAACCCTGTGGTT
GGCATGCACATACAAATGGACGAACGGATAAACCTTTTCACGCCCTTTTAAATATCCGATTATTCTAATA
AACGCTCTTTTCTCTTAGGTTTACCCGCCAATATATCCTGTCAAACACTGATAGTTT
Features (pLannotate 1.2.2; 35 found; start..end, strand, type, name):
    165..509     +  promoter       CaMV 35S promoter: strong constitutive promoter from cauliflower mosaic virus
    462..508     +  promoter       minimal CaMV 35S promoter: minimal 35S promoter from cauliflower mosaic virus
    603..727     +  protein_bind   attR1: mutant version of attR; recombination site for the Gateway® LR reaction LR Clonase™
    752..782     +  promoter       lac UV5 promoter: E. coli lac promoter with an "up" mutation
    806..835     +  promoter       cat promoter (fragment): promoter of the E. coli cat gene encoding chloramphenicol acetyltransferase
    836..1495    +  CDS            CmR: chloramphenicol acetyltransferase; cat; confers resistance to chloramphenicol
   1674..1832    +  CDS            ccdA (fragment): CCDA_ECO57 - Also known as H, letA. Experimental evidence at protein level: Swiss-Prot protein existence level 1. Antitoxin component of a type II toxin-antitoxin (TA) system which inhibits the post-segregational killing (PSK) of plasmid-free cells, also referred to as a plasmid addiction system. Binds to and blocks the activity of CcdB; will also remove bound CcdB protein from the CcdB-GyrA complex by forming a CcdA-CcdB complex, a process termed rejuvenation. Functions as a transcriptional corepressor for the ccdAB operon, repression also requires CcdB (By similarity). From Escherichia coli
   1837..2139    +  CDS            ccdB: CCDB_ECOLI - Also known as G, letB, letD. Experimental evidence at protein level: Swiss-Prot protein existence level 1. Toxic component of a type II toxin-antitoxin (TA) system, functioning in plasmid maintainence. Responsible for the post- segregational killing (PSK) of plasmid-free cells, also referred to as a plasmid addiction system. Half-life of over 2 hours. Cell killing by CcdB is accompanied by filamentation, defects in chromosome and plasmid segregation, defects in cell division, formation of anucleate cells, decreased DNA synthesis and plasmid loss. Interferes with the activity of DN
   2183..2307    -  protein_bind   attR4: mutant version of attR; recombination site for the Gateway® LR reaction LR Clonase™
   2327..3034    +  CDS            mCherry: mCherry is a basic (constitutively fluorescent) red fluorescent protein published in 2004, derived from Discosoma sp.. It is reported to be a very rapidly-maturing monomer with low acid sensitivity.
   3106..3265    +  polyA_signal   CaMV poly(A) signal (fragment): cauliflower mosaic virus polyadenylation signal
   3417..3761    +  promoter       CaMV 35S promoter: strong constitutive promoter from cauliflower mosaic virus
   3714..3760    +  promoter       minimal CaMV 35S promoter: minimal 35S promoter from cauliflower mosaic virus
   3856..3979    +  protein_bind   attR3: mutant version of attR; recombination site for the Gateway® LR reaction LR Clonase™
   4014..4044    +  promoter       lac promoter: promoter for the E. coli lac operon
   4048..4070    +  protein_bind   lac operator (fragment): The lac repressor binds to the lac operator to inhibit transcription in E. coli. This inhibition can be relieved by adding lactose or isopropyl-β-D-thiogalactopyranoside (IPTG). lac repressor encoded by lacI
   4088..4303    +  CDS            lacZ (fragment): BGAL_ECOLI - Experimental evidence at protein level: Swiss-Prot protein existence level 1. From Escherichia coli (strain K12).
   4353..4477    -  protein_bind   attR2: mutant version of attR; recombination site for the Gateway® LR reaction LR Clonase™
   4497..5213    +  CDS            mEGFP: mEGFP is a basic (constitutively fluorescent) green fluorescent protein published in 2002, derived from Aequorea victoria. It has moderate acid sensitivity.
   5282..5441    +  polyA_signal   CaMV poly(A) signal (fragment): cauliflower mosaic virus polyadenylation signal
   5539..5717    +  promoter       NOS promoter: nopaline synthase promoter
   5759..6307    +  CDS            bar: PAT_STRHY - Experimental evidence at protein level: Swiss-Prot protein existence level 1. Inactivates phosphinothricin (PPT) by transfer of an acetyl group from acetyl CoA. Can also acetylate demethylphosphinothricin but not PTT or glutamate. This enzyme is an effector of phosphinothricin tripeptide (PTT or bialaphos) resistance. From Streptomyces hygroscopicus. Introduced by genetic manipulation and expressed in glufosinate-tolerant maize by Dekalb Genetics.
   6330..6582    +  terminator     NOS terminator: nopaline synthase terminator and poly(A) signal
   6687..6711    -  misc_feature   LB T-DNA repeat: left border repeat from nopaline C58 T-DNA
   6970..6993    +  promoter       Pc promoter (fragment): intI1 (promoter lies within the coding sequence); class 1 integron promoter
   7169..7225    +  CDS            GmR (fragment): gentamycin acetyltransferase; aacC1; confers resistance to gentamycin
   7236..8023    +  CDS            SmR (fragment): aminoglycoside adenylyltransferase (Murphy, 1985); aadA; confers resistance to spectinomycin and streptomycin
   8269..8857    +  rep_origin     ori: high-copy-number ColE1/pMB1/pBR322/pUC origin of replication
   9043..9183    -  misc_feature   bom: basis of mobility region from pBR322
   9285..9324    -  CDS            rop (fragment): Rop protein, which maintains plasmids at low copy number; rop
   9527..9721    -  rep_origin     pVS1 oriV: origin of replication for the Pseudomonas plasmid pVS1 (Heeb et al., 2000)
   9787..10860   -  CDS            pVS1 RepA: replication protein from the Pseudomonas plasmid pVS1 (Heeb et al., 2000)
  11289..11918   -  CDS            pVS1 StaA: stability protein from the Pseudomonas plasmid pVS1 (Heeb et al., 2000)
  12478..12879   -  CDS            Y4CG_SINFN (fragment): Protein inferred from homology: Swiss-Prot protein existence level 3. From Sinorhizobium fredii (strain NBRC 101917 / NGR234).
  13249..13273   -  misc_feature   RB T-DNA repeat: right border repeat from nopaline C58 T-DNA
