[The description below was written by a language model from this plasmid's Addgene catalogue record and pLannotate feature annotations shown in this document.]
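Description:
pFRETgc-2in1-CC is an empty binary plant expression vector of about 13.3 kb, designed as a Gateway destination plasmid for putting two proteins of interest on a single T-DNA for FRET/FLIM interaction studies in stably or transiently transformed plants. The backbone carries a high-copy ColE1/pUC-type origin with the pBR322 bom region for E. coli, and the pVS1 origin with RepA and StaA, which supports replication and stable maintenance in Agrobacterium. An aadA gene gives spectinomycin/streptomycin resistance. Because the unrecombined vector also contains a chloramphenicol resistance gene and the toxic ccdB gene, it is selected on both antibiotics and propagated in a ccdB-tolerant strain.

Between the nopaline-type right and left border repeats sit two independent expression cassettes, each driven by a CaMV 35S promoter and closed by a CaMV poly(A) signal. The first contains an attR1–attR4 Gateway cassette (CmR and ccdB for counter-selection) followed by mCherry. The second contains an attR3–attR2 cassette holding a lac promoter/operator and lacZ alpha fragment, which allows blue/white screening, followed by monomeric EGFP. LR recombination with two compatible entry clones replaces both cassettes, so each inserted coding sequence is fused at its C terminus to a fluorophore. This yields an mEGFP donor and an mCherry acceptor expressed from the same T-DNA, so both arrive together in every transformed cell. A NOS promoter–bar–NOS terminator unit next to the left border confers Basta (phosphinothricin) resistance for selecting transgenic plants. The sequencing-derived and depositor sequence records have the same feature layout and differ by only ten nucleotides in length, located between the two expression cassettes.
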