Addgene plasmid #105115: pFRETgc-2in1-CC
Purpose: (Empty Backbone) FRET/FLIM analysis in plants (stable or transient transformation)
Depositing lab: Christopher Grefen. Depositing organization: Eberhard Karls Universitaet Tuebingen. Publication: Binary 2in1 Vectors Improve in Planta (Co)localization and Dynamic Protein Interaction Studies. Hecker A, Wallmeroth N, Peter S, Blatt MR, Harter K, Grefen C. Plant Physiol. 2015 Jul;168(3):776-87. doi: 10.1104/pp.15.00533. Epub 2015 May 13. PubMed 25971551.
Backbone
  Vector backbone: pFRETgc-2in1-CC
  Vector type: Plant Expression
  Selectable markers: Basta ; lacZ
  Tag / fusion protein: mEGFP/mCherry (C terminal on backbone)
Growth in bacteria
  Bacterial resistance: Chloramphenicol and Spectinomycin, 25 & 50 μg/mL
  Growth temperature: 37°C
  Growth strain: ccdB Survival
  Copy number: High Copy
Gene/Insert
  Gene/Insert name: None
  Tag / fusion protein: mEGFP/mCherry (C terminal on backbone)
Terms and licenses: Academic/Nonprofit Terms; Industry Terms: Not Available to Industry
How to cite: pFRETgc-2in1-CC was a gift from Christopher Grefen (Addgene plasmid # 105115 ; http://n2t.net/addgene:105115 ; RRID:Addgene_105115)
